LOCUS       Exported 5194 bp ds-DNA circular SYN 28-OCT-2021
DEFINITION  Leishmania cell free expression of zebrafish mCherry-Bin1b. Parton
            lab clone GSU.
ACCESSION   .
VERSION     .
KEYWORDS    SITS-mCherry-Bin1b
SOURCE      synthetic DNA construct
  ORGANISM  synthetic DNA construct
REFERENCE   1 (bases 1 to 5194)
  TITLE     Harriet's Cavin4 paper
  JOURNAL   Unpublished
REFERENCE   2 (bases 1 to 5194)
  AUTHORS   .
  TITLE     Direct Submission
  JOURNAL   Exported Oct 28, 2021 from SnapGene Server 1.1.58
            http://www.snapgene.com
FEATURES             Location/Qualifiers
     source          1..5194
                     /organism="synthetic DNA construct"
                     /mol_type="other DNA"
     protein_bind    117..137
                     /gene="mutant version of attB"
                     /label=attB4
                     /bound_moiety="BP Clonase(TM)"
                     /note="core recombination site for the Gateway(R) BP
                     reaction"
     primer_bind     168..187
                     /label=T7
                     /note="T7 promoter, forward primer"
     promoter        168..186
                     /label=T7 promoter
                     /note="promoter for bacteriophage T7 RNA polymerase"
     CDS             325..348
                     /codon_start=1
                     /product="8xHis affinity tag"
                     /label=8xHis
                     /translation="HHHHHHHH"
     protein_bind    348..372
                     /gene="mutant version of attB"
                     /label=attB1
                     /bound_moiety="BP Clonase(TM)"
                     /note="recombination site for the Gateway(R) BP reaction"
     regulatory      373..382
                     /regulatory_class="other"
                     /note="vertebrate consensus sequence for strong initiation
                     of translation (Kozak, 1987)"
     CDS             379..1086
                     /codon_start=1
                     /product="monomeric derivative of DsRed fluorescent protein
                     (Shaner et al., 2004)"
                     /label=mCherry
                     /note="mammalian codon-optimized"
                     /translation="MVSKGEEDNMAIIKEFMRFKVHMEGSVNGHEFEIEGEGEGRPYEG
                     TQTAKLKVTKGGPLPFAWDILSPQFMYGSKAYVKHPADIPDYLKLSFPEGFKWERVMNF
                     EDGGVVTVTQDSSLQDGEFIYKVKLRGTNFPSDGPVMQKKTMGWEASSERMYPEDGALK
                     GEIKQRLKLKDGGHYDAEVKTTYKAKKPVQLPGAYNVNIKLDITSHNEDYTIVEQYERA
                     EGRHSTGGMDELYK"
     primer_bind     complement(524..542)
                     /label=mCherry-R
                     /note="mCherry, reverse primer"
     primer_bind     792..811
                     /label=mCherry-F
                     /note="mCherry, forward primer"
     primer_bind     986..1009
                     /label=DsRed1-C
                     /note="DsRed1, forward primer"
     protein_bind    complement(1088..1112)
                     /gene="mutant version of attB"
                     /label=attB2
                     /bound_moiety="BP Clonase(TM)"
                     /note="recombination site for the Gateway(R) BP reaction"
     protein_bind    complement(2206..2226)
                     /gene="mutant version of attB"
                     /label=attB3
                     /bound_moiety="BP Clonase(TM)"
                     /note="core recombination site for the Gateway(R) BP
                     reaction"
     primer_bind     complement(2234..2250)
                     /label=M13 fwd
                     /note="common sequencing primer, one of multiple similar
                     variants"
     polyA_signal    2266..2400
                     /label=SV40 poly(A) signal
                     /note="SV40 polyadenylation signal"
     primer_bind     complement(2290..2309)
                     /label=EBV-rev
                     /note="SV40 polyA terminator, reverse primer"
     primer_bind     2344..2363
                     /label=SV40pA-R
                     /note="SV40 polyA, reverse primer"
     primer_bind     complement(2565..2585)
                     /label=T3
                     /note="T3 promoter, forward primer"
     promoter        complement(2565..2583)
                     /label=T3 promoter
                     /note="promoter for bacteriophage T3 RNA polymerase"
     primer_bind     complement(2604..2620)
                     /label=M13 rev
                     /note="common sequencing primer, one of multiple similar
                     variants"
     primer_bind     complement(2604..2620)
                     /label=M13 Reverse
                     /note="In lacZ gene. Also called M13-rev"
     primer_bind     complement(2617..2639)
                     /label=M13/pUC Reverse
                     /note="In lacZ gene"
     protein_bind    2628..2644
                     /label=lac operator
                     /bound_moiety="lac repressor encoded by lacI"
                     /note="The lac repressor binds to the lac operator to
                     inhibit transcription in E. coli. This inhibition can be
                     relieved by adding lactose or
                     isopropyl-beta-D-thiogalactopyranoside (IPTG)."
     promoter        complement(2652..2682)
                     /label=lac promoter
                     /note="promoter for the E. coli lac operon"
     protein_bind    2697..2718
                     /label=CAP binding site
                     /bound_moiety="E. coli catabolite activator protein"
                     /note="CAP binding activates transcription in the presence
                     of cAMP."
     primer_bind     complement(2835..2852)
                     /label=L4440
                     /note="L4440 vector, forward primer"
     rep_origin      complement(3006..3594)
                     /direction=LEFT
                     /label=ori
                     /note="high-copy-number ColE1/pMB1/pBR322/pUC origin of
                     replication"
     primer_bind     complement(3086..3105)
                     /label=pBR322ori-F
                     /note="pBR322 origin, forward primer"
     CDS             complement(3765..4625)
                     /codon_start=1
                     /gene="bla"
                     /product="beta-lactamase"
                     /label=AmpR
                     /note="confers resistance to ampicillin, carbenicillin, and
                     related antibiotics"
                     /translation="MSIQHFRVALIPFFAAFCLPVFAHPETLVKVKDAEDQLGARVGYI
                     ELDLNSGKILESFRPEERFPMMSTFKVLLCGAVLSRIDAGQEQLGRRIHYSQNDLVEYS
                     PVTEKHLTDGMTVRELCSAAITMSDNTAANLLLTTIGGPKELTAFLHNMGDHVTRLDRW
                     EPELNEAIPNDERDTTMPVAMATTLRKLLTGELLTLASRQQLIDWMEADKVAGPLLRSA
                     LPAGWFIADKSGAGERGSRGIIAALGPDGKPSRIVVIYTTGSQATMDERNRQIAEIGAS
                     LIKHW"
     primer_bind     4388..4407
                     /label=Amp-R
                     /note="Ampicillin resistance gene, reverse primer"
     promoter        complement(4626..4730)
                     /gene="bla"
                     /label=AmpR promoter
     rep_origin      complement(4756..17)
                     /direction=LEFT
                     /label=f1 ori
                     /note="f1 bacteriophage origin of replication; arrow
                     indicates direction of (+) strand synthesis"
     primer_bind     complement(4893..4914)
                     /label=F1ori-F
                     /note="F1 origin, forward primer"
     primer_bind     5105..5124
                     /label=F1ori-R
                     /note="F1 origin, reverse primer"
ORIGIN
        1 nnnnnnnnnn nnnnnnnccc attcgccatt caggctgcgc aactgttggg aagggcgatc
       61 ggtgcgggcc tcttcgctat tacgccagtc gactagggat aacagggtaa tgaattcaac
      121 tttgtataga aaagttgaca tttccccgaa aagtgccacc tgacgtctaa tacgactcac
      181 tatagggaca tcttaagttt attttatttt attttatttt attttatttt attttatttt
      241 attttatttt atttaaccat gacagtaatg tataaagtct gtaaagacat taaacacgta
      301 agtgaaacca tgggcacctc tggtcaccac catcaccacc atcaccacca agtttgtaca
      361 aaaaagcagg ctgccaccat ggtgagcaag ggcgaggagg acaacatggc catcatcaag
      421 gagttcatgc gcttcaaggt gcacatggag ggctccgtga acggccacga gttcgagatc
      481 gagggcgagg gcgagggccg cccctacgag ggcacccaga ccgccaagct gaaggtgacc
      541 aagggcggcc ccctgccctt cgcctgggac atcctgtccc ctcagttcat gtacggctcc
      601 aaggcctacg tgaagcaccc cgccgacatc cccgactact tgaagctgtc cttccccgag
      661 ggcttcaagt gggagcgcgt gatgaacttc gaggacggcg gcgtggtgac cgtgacccag
      721 gactcctccc tgcaggacgg cgagttcatc tacaaggtga agctgcgcgg caccaacttc
      781 ccctccgacg gccccgtaat gcagaagaag accatgggct gggaggcctc ctccgagcgg
      841 atgtaccccg aggacggcgc cctgaagggc gagatcaagc agaggctgaa gctgaaggac
      901 ggcggccact acgacgccga ggtcaagacc acctacaagg ccaagaagcc cgtgcagctg
      961 cccggcgcct acaacgtcaa catcaagctg gacatcacct cccacaacga ggactacacc
     1021 atcgtggaac agtacgagcg cgccgagggc cgccactcca ccggcggcat ggacgagctg
     1081 tacaagcacc cagctttctt gtacaaagtg gtggcagagg ttgggaaagg agtcaacgcc
     1141 gggaaactgg ccagtaatgt acagaagagg ttaacccgag cacaagagaa ggtgatgcag
     1201 aaactgggaa aggcggatga aaccaaagac acagcctttg aggagcaagt agccaacttt
     1261 aacaaacaga tgaatgaggg caccaaactg cagaaagact tgaaagcgta tttgctggca
     1321 gtcaaaacaa tgcacgagtg ttccaagcgt ctgcacgact gtctggcaga aatgtatgac
     1381 cctgagtggt ttggcaaaga ggaggtggac tccatcgcag aggacactga cctcctgtgg
     1441 caagatttcc acgagaagct tttggacaat gctgtaattt ccatggacgc atacttggct
     1501 cagtttccag atataaaggc tcgcattgca aagcgtgaaa ggaagctggt ggactttgac
     1561 agtgccagac atcattttgc ctctgtacaa aaaggcaaga aaaaggacga ggccaaaatt
     1621 gccaaggctg aggaacactt gggcagagct cagaaagtgt ttgaggagat caattatgat
     1681 ctccaggagg aacttcccac cctgtggaac agtcgtattg gcctctatgt taacacattc
     1741 cggagtgtgt ctggcctgga ggaaacattt cacagggaca tgggcaaact gaaccagaat
     1801 ctgagtgata ttatgaccaa actggaagag cagcgtgttg ccaaaaaagg tgtcacgaca
     1861 gcaagcactg ggaagagtga cgatgcagca aaccacaatc aggagacgtc agatgcacct
     1921 aaatctccat caaagaatga agccccaacg gtgacaaatg gctcctcaga tacagagctt
     1981 cctccatctg ttctctttaa ggtgaaaaca atgcacgact acagtgcaac agacagtgat
     2041 gaacttgacc tgaaggctgg tgacattgtg cttgtgcttc cctttgccaa cccagatgaa
     2101 gcggatgatg gctggttaat gggtgtaaaa gagtcccact ggcttcagaa caaaaacctc
     2161 ctagcaaaag gagtcttccc tgaaaacttc acccagaaac tgtgacaact ttattataca
     2221 tagttgataa ttcactggcc gtcgttttac ggtaccatcg atgatgatcc agacatgata
     2281 agatacattg atgagtttgg acaaaccaca actagaatgc agtgaaaaaa atgctttatt
     2341 tgtgaaattt gtgatgctat tgctttattt gtaaccatta taagctgcaa taaacaagtt
     2401 aacaacaaca attgcattca ttttatgttt caggttcagg gggaggtgtg ggaggttttt
     2461 taaagcaagt aaaacctcta caaatgtggt atggctgatt atgatctcga gattaccctg
     2521 ttatccctag cgtggatcct aggactagta cccagctttt gttcccttta gtgagggtta
     2581 attgcgcgct tggcgtaatc atggtcatag ctgtttcctg tgtgaaattg ttatccgctc
     2641 acaattccac acaacatacg agccgggagc ataaagtgta aagcctgggg tgcctaatga
     2701 gtgagctaac tcacattaat tgcgttgcgc tcactgcccg ctttccagtc gggaaacctg
     2761 tcgtgccagc tgcattaatg aatcggccaa cgcgcgggga gaggcggttt gcgtattggg
     2821 cgctcttccg cttcctcgct cactgactcg ctgcgctcgg tcgttcggct gcggcgagcg
     2881 gtatcagctc actcaaaggc ggtaatacgg ttatccacag aatcagggga taacgcagga
     2941 aagaacatgt gagcaaaagg ccagcaaaag gccaggaacc gtaaaaaggc cgcgttgctg
     3001 gcgtttttcc ataggctccg cccccctgac gagcatcaca aaaatcgacg ctcaagtcag
     3061 aggtggcgaa acccgacagg actataaaga taccaggcgt ttccccctgg aagctccctc
     3121 gtgcgctctc ctgttccgac cctgccgctt accggatacc tgtccgcctt tctcccttcg
     3181 ggaagcgtgg cgctttctca tagctcacgc tgtaggtatc tcagttcggt gtaggtcgtt
     3241 cgctccaagc tgggctgtgt gcacgaaccc cccgttcagc ccgaccgctg cgccttatcc
     3301 ggtaactatc gtcttgagtc caacccggta agacacgact tatcgccact ggcagcagcc
     3361 actggtaaca ggattagcag agcgaggtat gtaggcggtg ctacagagtt cttgaagtgg
     3421 tggcctaact acggctacac tagaagaaca gtatttggta tctgcgctct gctgaagcca
     3481 gttaccttcg gaaaaagagt tggtagctct tgatccggca aacaaaccac cgctggtagc
     3541 ggtggttttt ttgtttgcaa gcagcagatt acgcgcagaa aaaaaggatc tcaagaagat
     3601 cctttgatct tttctacggg gtctgacgct cagtggaacg aaaactcacg ttaagggatt
     3661 ttggtcatga gattatcaaa aaggatcttc acctagatcc ttttaaatta aaaatgaagt
     3721 tttaaatcaa tctaaagtat atatgagtaa acttggtctg acagttacca atgcttaatc
     3781 agtgaggcac ctatctcagc gatctgtcta tttcgttcat ccatagttgc ctgactcccc
     3841 gtcgtgtaga taactacgat acgggagggc ttaccatctg gccccagtgc tgcaatgata
     3901 ccgcgagacc cacgctcacc ggctccagat ttatcagcaa taaaccagcc agccggaagg
     3961 gccgagcgca gaagtggtcc tgcaacttta tccgcctcca tccagtctat taattgttgc
     4021 cgggaagcta gagtaagtag ttcgccagtt aatagtttgc gcaacgttgt tgccattgct
     4081 acaggcatcg tggtgtcacg ctcgtcgttt ggtatggctt cattcagctc cggttcccaa
     4141 cgatcaaggc gagttacatg atcccccatg ttgtgcaaaa aagcggttag ctccttcggt
     4201 cctccgatcg ttgtcagaag taagttggcc gcagtgttat cactcatggt tatggcagca
     4261 ctgcataatt ctcttactgt catgccatcc gtaagatgct tttctgtgac tggtgagtac
     4321 tcaaccaagt cattctgaga atagtgtatg cggcgaccga gttgctcttg cccggcgtca
     4381 atacgggata ataccgcgcc acatagcaga actttaaaag tgctcatcat tggaaaacgt
     4441 tcttcggggc gaaaactctc aaggatctta ccgctgttga gatccagttc gatgtaaccc
     4501 actcgtgcac ccaactgatc ttcagcatct tttactttca ccagcgtttc tgggtgagca
     4561 aaaacaggaa ggcaaaatgc cgcaaaaaag ggaataaggg cgacacggaa atgttgaata
     4621 ctcatactct tcctttttca atattattga agcatttatc agggttattg tctcatgagc
     4681 ggatacatat ttgaatgtat ttagaaaaat aaacaaatag gggttccgcg cacatttccc
     4741 cgaaaagtgc cacctaaatt gtaagcgtta atattttgtt aaaattcgcg ttaaattttt
     4801 gttaaatcag ctcatttttt aaccaatagg ccgaaatcgg caaaatccct tataaatcaa
     4861 aagaatagac cgagataggg ttgagtgttg ttccagtttg gaacaagagt ccactattaa
     4921 agaacgtgga ctccaacgtc aaaggnnnnn nnnnnnnnnn nnnnnnnnnn nnnnnnnnnn
     4981 nnnnnnnnnn nnnntnnnnn nnnnnnnnnn nnnnnnnnnn nnnnnnnnnn nnnnnnnnnn
     5041 nnnnnnnnnn nnnnnnnnnn nnnnnnnnnn nnnnnnnnnn nnnnnngnnn nnnnnnnnnn
     5101 nnnnnnnnnn nnnnnnnnnn nnnnnnnnnn nnnnnnnnnn nnnnnnnnnn nnnnnnnnnn
     5161 nnnnnnnnnn nnnnnnnnnn nnnnnnnnnn nnnn
//
