[The description below was written by a language model from this plasmid's Addgene catalogue record and the feature table of its GenBank file.]
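Description:
SITS-mCherry-Bin1b is a 5,194 bp circular plasmid that serves as a template for cell-free protein synthesis in Leishmania extract. It was made by Gateway recombination into the SITS-mCherry-ccdB destination backbone. It is maintained in E. coli as a high-copy plasmid through a ColE1/pUC-type origin and selected with ampicillin via the bla (AmpR) gene under its own promoter. An f1 origin is also present. Remnants of a cloning-vector backbone lie downstream of the cassette: the lac promoter, lac operator and CAP site, a T3 promoter, and M13 primer sites.

The expression cassette is driven by a bacteriophage T7 promoter, which supplies the transcript in a coupled transcription–translation reaction. The "SITS" in the name presumably refers to the species-independent translation leader used in this system. No such element is annotated, although there is an unannotated stretch between the T7 promoter and the first coding feature. Downstream come an 8xHis affinity tag, an attB1 site, a Kozak consensus and a mammalian codon-optimised mCherry coding sequence. An attB2 site follows, then an unannotated interval of about 1.1 kb ending at an attB3 site. By position, and from the catalogue entry, this interval corresponds to the zebrafish bin1b insert, giving mCherry fused to the N-terminus of Bin1b. The feature table itself does not label this coding region. An attB4 site lies upstream of the T7 promoter, and an SV40 polyadenylation signal follows the cassette.

The plasmid is intended for producing fluorescently tagged zebrafish Bin1b in vitro. It was deposited with a study of the interaction between Cavin4 and Bin1 in T-tubule formation in developing skeletal muscle.
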