Addgene plasmid #176025: SITS-mCherry-Bin1b
Purpose: Leishmania cell free expression of zebrafish mCherry-Bin1b. Parton lab clone GSU
Depositing lab: Rob Parton. Depositing organization: University of Queensland, Institute for Molecular Bioscience. Publication: Cavin4 interacts with Bin1 to promote T-tubule formation and stability in developing skeletal muscle. Lo HP, Lim YW, Xiong Z, Martel N, Ferguson C, Ariotti N, Giacomotto J, Rae J, Floetenmeyer M, Moradi SV, Gao Y, Tillu VA, Xia D, Wang H, Rahnama S, Nixon SJ, Bastiani M, Day RD, Smith KA, Palpant NJ, Johnston WA, Alexandrov K, Collins BM, Hall TE, Parton RG. J Cell Biol. 2021 Dec 6;220(12). pii: 212693. doi: 10.1083/jcb.201905065. Epub 2021 Oct 11. PubMed 34633413.
Backbone
  Vector backbone: SITS-mCherry-ccdb (Addgene 118629)
  Vector type: Leishmania cell free expression
Growth in bacteria
  Bacterial resistance: Ampicillin, 100 μg/mL
  Growth temperature: 37°C
  Growth strain: DH5alpha
  Copy number: High Copy
Gene/Insert
  Gene/Insert name: Bin1b
  Species: D. rerio (zebrafish)
  Entrez Gene: bin1b (a.k.a. bi, bin1, cb57, zgc:86701)
  Tag / fusion protein: mCherry (N terminal on insert)
Terms and licenses: Academic/Nonprofit Terms; Industry Terms: Not Available to Industry
How to cite: SITS-mCherry-Bin1b was a gift from Rob Parton (Addgene plasmid # 176025 ; http://n2t.net/addgene:176025 ; RRID:Addgene_176025)
